LOCUS       Exported 7386 bp ds-DNA circular SYN 12-MAY-2021
DEFINITION  inducible dual expression of NS3 protease along with its cofactor
            NS4A.
ACCESSION   .
VERSION     .
KEYWORDS    pETDuet-1 Hepatitis C Virus NS3/NS4A
SOURCE      synthetic DNA construct
  ORGANISM  synthetic DNA construct
REFERENCE   1 (bases 1 to 7386)
  AUTHORS   Lee H, Zhu T, Patel K, Zhang YY, Truong L, Hevener KE, Gatuz JL,
            Subramanya G, Jeong HY, Uprichard SL, Johnson ME
  TITLE     High-throughput screening (HTS) and hit validation to identify small
            molecule inhibitors with activity against NS3/4A proteases from
            multiple hepatitis C virus genotypes.
  JOURNAL   PLoS One. 2013 Oct 9;8(10):e75144. doi:
            10.1371/journal.pone.0075144. eCollection 2013.
  PUBMED    24130685
REFERENCE   2 (bases 1 to 7386)
  AUTHORS   .
  TITLE     Direct Submission
  JOURNAL   Exported May 12, 2021 from SnapGene Server 1.1.58
            http://www.snapgene.com
FEATURES             Location/Qualifiers
     source          1..7386
                     /organism="synthetic DNA construct"
                     /mol_type="other DNA"
     rep_origin      1..456
                     /direction=RIGHT
                     /label=f1 ori
                     /note="f1 bacteriophage origin of replication; arrow
                     indicates direction of (+) strand synthesis"
     primer_bind     complement(88..107)
                     /label=F1ori-R
                     /note="F1 origin, reverse primer"
     primer_bind     298..319
                     /label=F1ori-F
                     /note="F1 origin, forward primer"
     CDS             complement(571..1431)
                     /codon_start=1
                     /gene="bla"
                     /product="beta-lactamase"
                     /label=AmpR
                     /note="confers resistance to ampicillin, carbenicillin, and
                     related antibiotics"
                     /translation="MSIQHFRVALIPFFAAFCLPVFAHPETLVKVKDAEDQLGARVGYI
                     ELDLNSGKILESFRPEERFPMMSTFKVLLCGAVLSRIDAGQEQLGRRIHYSQNDLVEYS
                     PVTEKHLTDGMTVRELCSAAITMSDNTAANLLLTTIGGPKELTAFLHNMGDHVTRLDRW
                     EPELNEAIPNDERDTTMPVAMATTLRKLLTGELLTLASRQQLIDWMEADKVAGPLLRSA
                     LPAGWFIADKSGAGERGSRGIIAALGPDGKPSRIVVIYTTGSQATMDERNRQIAEIGAS
                     LIKHW"
     primer_bind     1194..1213
                     /label=Amp-R
                     /note="Ampicillin resistance gene, reverse primer"
     promoter        complement(1432..1524)
                     /gene="bla"
                     /label=AmpR promoter
     rep_origin      1605..2193
                     /direction=RIGHT
                     /label=ori
                     /note="high-copy-number ColE1/pMB1/pBR322/pUC origin of
                     replication"
     primer_bind     2094..2113
                     /label=pBR322ori-F
                     /note="pBR322 origin, forward primer"
     primer_bind     2347..2364
                     /label=L4440
                     /note="L4440 vector, forward primer"
     misc_feature    2379..2518
                     /label=bom
                     /note="basis of mobility region from pBR322"
     primer_bind     complement(2444..2463)
                     /label=pRS-marker
                     /note="pRS vectors, use to sequence yeast selectable
                     marker"
     primer_bind     2604..2626
                     /label=pGEX 3'
                     /note="pGEX vectors, reverse primer"
     CDS             complement(2620..2811)
                     /codon_start=1
                     /gene="rop"
                     /product="Rop protein, which maintains plasmids at low copy
                     number"
                     /label=rop
                     /translation="MTKQEKTALNMARFIRSQTLTLLEKLNELDADEQADICESLHDHA
                     DELYRSCLARFGDDGENL"
     CDS             complement(3383..4465)
                     /codon_start=1
                     /gene="lacI"
                     /product="lac repressor"
                     /label=lacI
                     /note="The lac repressor binds to the lac operator to
                     inhibit transcription in E. coli. This inhibition can be
                     relieved by adding lactose or
                     isopropyl-beta-D-thiogalactopyranoside (IPTG)."
                     /translation="MKPVTLYDVAEYAGVSYQTVSRVVNQASHVSAKTREKVEAAMAEL
                     NYIPNRVAQQLAGKQSLLIGVATSSLALHAPSQIVAAIKSRADQLGASVVVSMVERSGV
                     EACKAAVHNLLAQRVSGLIINYPLDDQDAIAVEAACTNVPALFLDVSDQTPINSIIFSH
                     EDGTRLGVEHLVALGHQQIALLAGPLSSVSARLRLAGWHKYLTRNQIQPIAEREGDWSA
                     MSGFQQTMQMLNEGIVPTAMLVANDQMALGAMRAITESGLRVGADISVVGYDDTEDSSC
                     YIPPLTTIKQDFRLLGQTSVDRLLQLSQGQAVKGNQLLPVSLVKRKTTLAPNTQTASPR
                     ALADSLMQLARQVSRLESGQ"
     primer_bind     4427..4446
                     /label=LacI-R
                     /note="LacI, reverse primer"
     promoter        complement(4466..4543)
                     /gene="lacI"
                     /label=lacI promoter
     primer_bind     4749..4768
                     /label=pBRrevBam
                     /note="pBR322 vectors, tet region, downstream of BamHI,
                     reverse primer"
     promoter        4856..4874
                     /label=T7 promoter
                     /note="promoter for bacteriophage T7 RNA polymerase"
     protein_bind    4875..4899
                     /label=lac operator
                     /bound_moiety="lac repressor encoded by lacI"
                     /note="The lac repressor binds to the lac operator to
                     inhibit transcription in E. coli. This inhibition can be
                     relieved by adding lactose or
                     isopropyl-beta-D-thiogalactopyranoside (IPTG)."
     RBS             4914..4936
                     /note="efficient ribosome binding site from bacteriophage
                     T7 gene 10 (Olins and Rangwala, 1989)"
     promoter        5192..5210
                     /label=T7 promoter
                     /note="promoter for bacteriophage T7 RNA polymerase"
     protein_bind    5211..5235
                     /label=lac operator
                     /bound_moiety="lac repressor encoded by lacI"
                     /note="The lac repressor binds to the lac operator to
                     inhibit transcription in E. coli. This inhibition can be
                     relieved by adding lactose or
                     isopropyl-beta-D-thiogalactopyranoside (IPTG)."
     CDS             5281..5298
                     /codon_start=1
                     /product="6xHis affinity tag"
                     /label=6xHis
                     /translation="HHHHHH"
     CDS             7207..7251
                     /codon_start=1
                     /product="affinity and epitope tag derived from pancreatic
                     ribonuclease A"
                     /label=S-Tag
                     /translation="KETAAAKFERQHMDS"
     primer_bind     complement(7289..7307)
                     /label=T7 Term
                     /note="T7 terminator, reverse primer"
     terminator      7303..7350
                     /label=T7 terminator
                     /note="transcription terminator for bacteriophage T7 RNA
                     polymerase"
ORIGIN
        1 nnnnnnnnnn nnnnnnnnnn nnnnnnnnnn nnnnnnnnnn nnnnnnnnnn nnnnnnnnnn
       61 nnnnnnnnnn nnnnnnnnnn nnnnnnnnnn nnnnnnnnnn nnnnnnnnnn nnnnnnnnnn
      121 nnnncnnnnn nnnnnnnnnn nnnnnnnnnn nnnnnnnnnn nnnnnnnnnn nnnnnnnnnn
      181 nnnnnnnnnn nnnnnnnnnn nnnnnnnnnn nnnnnnannn nnnnnnnnnn nnnnnnnnnn
      241 nnnnnnnnnn nnnnnnnnnn nnnnnncctt tgacgttgga gtccacgttc tttaatagtg
      301 gactcttgtt ccaaactgga acaacactca accctatctc ggtctattct tttgatttat
      361 aagggatttt gccgatttcg gcctattggt taaaaaatga gctgatttaa caaaaattta
      421 acgcgaattt taacaaaata ttaacgttta caatttctgg cggcacgatg gcatgagatt
      481 atcaaaaagg atcttcacct agatcctttt aaattaaaaa tgaagtttta aatcaatcta
      541 aagtatatat gagtaaactt ggtctgacag ttaccaatgc ttaatcagtg aggcacctat
      601 ctcagcgatc tgtctatttc gttcatccat agttgcctga ctccccgtcg tgtagataac
      661 tacgatacgg gagggcttac catctggccc cagtgctgca atgataccgc gagacccacg
      721 ctcaccggct ccagatttat cagcaataaa ccagccagcc ggaagggccg agcgcagaag
      781 tggtcctgca actttatccg cctccatcca gtctattaat tgttgccggg aagctagagt
      841 aagtagttcg ccagttaata gtttgcgcaa cgttgttgcc attgctacag gcatcgtggt
      901 gtcacgctcg tcgtttggta tggcttcatt cagctccggt tcccaacgat caaggcgagt
      961 tacatgatcc cccatgttgt gcaaaaaagc ggttagctcc ttcggtcctc cgatcgttgt
     1021 cagaagtaag ttggccgcag tgttatcact catggttatg gcagcactgc ataattctct
     1081 tactgtcatg ccatccgtaa gatgcttttc tgtgactggt gagtactcaa ccaagtcatt
     1141 ctgagaatag tgtatgcggc gaccgagttg ctcttgcccg gcgtcaatac gggataatac
     1201 cgcgccacat agcagaactt taaaagtgct catcattgga aaacgttctt cggggcgaaa
     1261 actctcaagg atcttaccgc tgttgagatc cagttcgatg taacccactc gtgcacccaa
     1321 ctgatcttca gcatctttta ctttcaccag cgtttctggg tgagcaaaaa caggaaggca
     1381 aaatgccgca aaaaagggaa taagggcgac acggaaatgt tgaatactca tactcttcct
     1441 ttttcaatca tgattgaagc atttatcagg gttattgtct catgagcgga tacatatttg
     1501 aatgtattta gaaaaataaa caaataggtc atgaccaaaa tcccttaacg tgagttttcg
     1561 ttccactgag cgtcagaccc cgtagaaaag atcaaaggat cttcttgaga tccttttttt
     1621 ctgcgcgtaa tctgctgctt gcaaacaaaa aaaccaccgc taccagcggt ggtttgtttg
     1681 ccggatcaag agctaccaac tctttttccg aaggtaactg gcttcagcag agcgcagata
     1741 ccaaatactg tccttctagt gtagccgtag ttaggccacc acttcaagaa ctctgtagca
     1801 ccgcctacat acctcgctct gctaatcctg ttaccagtgg ctgctgccag tggcgataag
     1861 tcgtgtctta ccgggttgga ctcaagacga tagttaccgg ataaggcgca gcggtcgggc
     1921 tgaacggggg gttcgtgcac acagcccagc ttggagcgaa cgacctacac cgaactgaga
     1981 tacctacagc gtgagctatg agaaagcgcc acgcttcccg aagggagaaa ggcggacagg
     2041 tatccggtaa gcggcagggt cggaacagga gagcgcacga gggagcttcc agggggaaac
     2101 gcctggtatc tttatagtcc tgtcgggttt cgccacctct gacttgagcg tcgatttttg
     2161 tgatgctcgt caggggggcg gagcctatgg aaaaacgcca gcaacgcggc ctttttacgg
     2221 ttcctggcct tttgctggcc ttttgctcac atgttctttc ctgcgttatc ccctgattct
     2281 gtggataacc gtattaccgc ctttgagtga gctgataccg ctcgccgcag ccgaacgacc
     2341 gagcgcagcg agtcagtgag cgaggaagcg gaagagcgcc tgatgcggta ttttctcctt
     2401 acgcatctgt gcggtatttc acaccgcaat ggtgcactct cagtacaatc tgctctgatg
     2461 ccgcatagtt aagccagtat acactccgct atcgctacgt gactgggtca tggctgcgcc
     2521 ccgacacccg ccaacacccg ctgacgcgcc ctgacgggct tgtctgctcc cggcatccgc
     2581 ttacagacaa gctgtgaccg tctccgggag ctgcatgtgt cagaggtttt caccgtcatc
     2641 accgaaacgc gcgaggcagc tgcggtaaag ctcatcagcg tggtcgtgaa gcgattcaca
     2701 gatgtctgcc tgttcatccg cgtccagctc gttgagtttc tccagaagcg ttaatgtctg
     2761 gcttctgata aagcgggcca tgttaagggc ggttttttcc tgtttggtca ctgatgcctc
     2821 cgtgtaaggg ggatttctgt tcatgggggt aatgataccg atgaaacgag agaggatgct
     2881 cacgatacgg gttactgatg atgaacatgc ccggttactg gaacgttgtg agggtaaaca
     2941 actggcggta tggatgcggc gggaccagag aaaaatcact cagggtcaat gccagcgctt
     3001 cgttaataca gatgtaggtg ttccacaggg tagccagcag catcctgcga tgcagatccg
     3061 gaacataatg gtgcagggcg ctgacttccg cgtttccaga ctttacgaaa cacggaaacc
     3121 gaagaccatt catgttgttg ctcaggtcgc agacgttttg cagcagcagt cgcttcacgt
     3181 tcgctcgcgt atcggtgatt cattctgcta accagtaagg caaccccgcc agcctagccg
     3241 ggtcctcaac gacaggagca cgatcatgct agtcatgccc cgcgcccacc ggaaggagct
     3301 gactgggttg aaggctctca agggcatcgg tcgagatccc ggtgcctaat gagtgagcta
     3361 acttacatta attgcgttgc gctcactgcc cgctttccag tcgggaaacc tgtcgtgcca
     3421 gctgcattaa tgaatcggcc aacgcgcggg gagaggcggt ttgcgtattg ggcgccaggg
     3481 tggtttttct tttcaccagt gagacgggca acagctgatt gcccttcacc gcctggccct
     3541 gagagagttg cagcaagcgg tccacgctgg tttgccccag caggcgaaaa tcctgtttga
     3601 tggtggttaa cggcgggata taacatgagc tgtcttcggt atcgtcgtat cccactaccg
     3661 agatgtccgc accaacgcgc agcccggact cggtaatggc gcgcattgcg cccagcgcca
     3721 tctgatcgtt ggcaaccagc atcgcagtgg gaacgatgcc ctcattcagc atttgcatgg
     3781 tttgttgaaa accggacatg gcactccagt cgccttcccg ttccgctatc ggctgaattt
     3841 gattgcgagt gagatattta tgccagccag ccagacgcag acgcgccgag acagaactta
     3901 atgggcccgc taacagcgcg atttgctggt gacccaatgc gaccagatgc tccacgccca
     3961 gtcgcgtacc gtcttcatgg gagaaaataa tactgttgat gggtgtctgg tcagagacat
     4021 caagaaataa cgccggaaca ttagtgcagg cagcttccac agcaatggca tcctggtcat
     4081 ccagcggata gttaatgatc agcccactga cgcgttgcgc gagaagattg tgcaccgccg
     4141 ctttacaggc ttcgacgccg cttcgttcta ccatcgacac caccacgctg gcacccagtt
     4201 gatcggcgcg agatttaatc gccgcgacaa tttgcgacgg cgcgtgcagg gccagactgg
     4261 aggtggcaac gccaatcagc aacgactgtt tgcccgccag ttgttgtgcc acgcggttgg
     4321 gaatgtaatt cagctccgcc atcgccgctt ccactttttc ccgcgttttc gcagaaacgt
     4381 ggctggcctg gttcaccacg cgggaaacgg tctgataaga gacaccggca tactctgcga
     4441 catcgtataa cgttactggt ttcacattca ccaccctgaa ttgactctct tccgggcgct
     4501 atcatgccat accgcgaaag gttttgcgcc attcgatggt gtccgggatc tcgacgctct
     4561 cccttatgcg actcctgcat taggaagcag cccagtagta ggttgaggcc gttgagcacc
     4621 gccgccgcaa ggaatggtgc atgcaaggag atggcgccca acagtccccc ggccacgggg
     4681 cctgccacca tacccacgcc gaaacaagcg ctcatgagcc cgaagtggcg agcccgatct
     4741 tccccatcgg tgatgtcggc gatataggcg ccagcaaccg cacctgtggc gccggtgatg
     4801 ccggccacga tgcgtccggc gtagaggatc gagatcgatc tcgatcccgc gaaattaata
     4861 cgactcacta taggggaatt gtgagcggat aacaattccc ctctagaaat aattttgttt
     4921 aactttaaga aggagatata ccatgggtag cacttgggta ctggtaggtg gtgtgctggc
     4981 tgcgctggcg gcttactgcc tgactacggg ttctgttgta atcgtaggtc gcatcatcct
     5041 gtccggccgt ccggcaattg tcccagatcg tgaactgctg tatcaggaat tcgatgaaat
     5101 ggaagaaggt aagaagaaat aagcttgcgg ccgcataatg cttaagtcga acagaaagta
     5161 atcgtattgt acacggccgc ataatcgaaa ttaatacgac tcactatagg ggaattgtga
     5221 gcggataaca attccccatc ttagtatatt agttaagtat aagaaggaga tatacatatg
     5281 caccaccatc atcaccatgc accgattacc gcgtattctc agcaaacgcg cggtctgctg
     5341 ggctgtatta tcacgtccct gactggtcgt gacaaaaacc aggtggaagg cgaagtgcag
     5401 gtcgtttcta ctgcaaccca gtccttcctg gccacctgcg taaacggcgt ctgctggacc
     5461 gtttaccacg gtgcgggcag caaaaccctg gccgcgccga aaggcccaat tactcagatg
     5521 tataccaacg tagatcagga tctggttggt tggccgaaac cgcctggtgc acgctccctg
     5581 accccgtgta cctgcggctc ttccgacctg tatctggtca cgcgtcatgc ggatgtaatc
     5641 ccggttcgcc gtcgcggtga ctcccgtggt agcctgctgt ctccgcgtcc tgttagctac
     5701 ctgaaaggca gctccggcgg tccgctgctg tgcccgtttg gccacgcagt tggtatcttc
     5761 cgtgcagccg tttgcacgcg tggcgttgcc aaagccgttg atttcgttcc ggtggaatct
     5821 atggaaacca ccatgcgctc tcctgtgttt accgataaca gctccccacc ggcagtgccg
     5881 caatctttcc aggttgcgca cctgcacgca ccaaccggca gcggtaaaag caccaaagtg
     5941 ccggcggcct acgcggccca gggttacaaa gtactggttc tgaatccgtc cgttgcagcg
     6001 acgctgggtt tcggtgcgta tatgtccaaa gctcacggca tcgaccctaa catccgcact
     6061 ggtgtgcgca ccattaccac cggcgcaccg gtgacctatt ccacctacgg caaattcctg
     6121 gcggatggtg gttgctccgg tggcgcatac gatatcatca tttgcgatga gtgtcactct
     6181 actgacagca ctaccatcct gggtattggc accgtgctgg atcaggcgga aacggctggt
     6241 gctcgtctgg tggtactggc taccgcgact ccgccgggta gcgttaccgt accgcacccg
     6301 aacatcgaag aggttgcgct gtctaatacc ggcgaaatcc cgttctatgg caaggccatc
     6361 ccgattgaag ccattcgcgg cggtcgccat ctgatcttct gtcactccaa gaaaaaatgt
     6421 gacgaactgg cggctaaact gagcggtctg ggtatcaacg cagtggcgta ctaccgtggt
     6481 ctggacgtgt ctgttattcc gaccatcggt gacgtcgtcg tagttgctac ggacgcactg
     6541 atgaccggct acaccggtga cttcgactct gtgatcgata gcaacacctg cgtaacccag
     6601 actgtggatt tctctctgga cccgaccttt actatcgaaa ccactactgt gccgcaggac
     6661 gctgttagcc gctctcaacg tcgtggccgt accggtcgcg gccgtcgtgg catttaccgt
     6721 tttgtcactc caggtgaacg tccgagcggc atgttcgact cctctgttct gtgcgagtgc
     6781 tacgacgctg gctgcgcgtg gtacgaactg actcctgctg agactagcgt tcgtctgcgt
     6841 gcctacctga acaccccggg tctgccagtg tgtcaggacc acctggaatt ctgggaatcc
     6901 gtttttaccg gcctgactca catcgatgcg cacttcctgt ctcagactaa acaagctggc
     6961 gataactttc cgtacctggt tgcatatcag gctactgtat gtgctcgtgc gcaggcacca
     7021 ccgccgtcct gggaccagat gtggaaatgt ctgatccgtc tgaaaccgac cctgcacggc
     7081 ccgaccccgc tgctgtatcg tctgggtgct gtccagaacg aggttactct gacgcatcct
     7141 atcaccaagt acatcatggc ttgcatgagc gctgacctgg aggttgttac ttaactcgag
     7201 tctggtaaag aaaccgctgc tgcgaaattt gaacgccagc acatggactc gtctactagc
     7261 gcagcttaat taacctaggc tgctgccacc gctgagcaat aactagcata accccttggg
     7321 gcctctaaac gggtcttgag gggttttttg ctgaaaggag gaactatatc cggattggcg
     7381 aatggg
//
