[The description below was written by a language model from this plasmid's Addgene catalogue record and the feature table of its GenBank file.]
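Description:
pETDuet-1 Hepatitis C Virus NS3/NS4A is a 7,386 bp bacterial co-expression plasmid built on the pETDuet-1 backbone, designed to produce the hepatitis C virus NS3 protease together with its cofactor NS4A in E. coli. It replicates from a ColE1/pBR322-type origin accompanied by the bom region and the rop gene, which keeps the plasmid at low copy number, as the catalogue also records. Selection is by ampicillin through the bla (AmpR) gene. An f1 origin is also present, which allows single-stranded DNA production.

The payload consists of two separate expression units, each driven by a T7 promoter followed by a lac operator. The plasmid-borne lacI gene supplies repressor, so transcription stays low until IPTG is added in a host that provides T7 RNA polymerase. NS4A was cloned between NcoI and HindIII in the first site, downstream of the T7 gene 10 ribosome binding site. NS3 was cloned between NdeI and XhoI in the second site and carries an N-terminal 6xHis tag for affinity purification. The feature table does not annotate the NS3 or NS4A coding regions themselves, only the flanking elements. A backbone-derived S-Tag sequence lies downstream of the NS3 insert, but the record does not say whether it is translated in frame with NS3. A single T7 terminator follows the second unit.

Co-expression lets the cofactor associate with the protease. The associated publication used NS3/4A proteases from multiple HCV genotypes in high-throughput screening for small-molecule inhibitors. The record does not state the genotype of this particular insert.
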