Addgene plasmid #61696: pETDuet-1 Hepatitis C Virus NS3/NS4A
Purpose: inducible dual expression of NS3 protease along with its cofactor NS4A
Depositing lab: Michael Johnson. Depositing organization: University of Illinois at Chicago. Publication: High-throughput screening (HTS) and hit validation to identify small molecule inhibitors with activity against NS3/4A proteases from multiple hepatitis C virus genotypes. Lee H, Zhu T, Patel K, Zhang YY, Truong L, Hevener KE, Gatuz JL, Subramanya G, Jeong HY, Uprichard SL, Johnson ME. PLoS One. 2013 Oct 9;8(10):e75144. doi: 10.1371/journal.pone.0075144. eCollection 2013. PONE-D-13-22581 PubMed 24130685.
Backbone
  Vector backbone: pETDuet-1
  Backbone manufacturer: EMD
  Backbone size w/o insert (bp): 5420
  Vector type: Bacterial Expression
Growth in bacteria
  Bacterial resistance: Ampicillin, 100 μg/mL
  Growth temperature: 37°C
  Growth strain: DH5alpha
  Copy number: Low Copy
Gene/Insert 1
  Gene/Insert name: NS4A
  Species: Hepatitis C Virus
  Promoter: T7
  Cloning method: Restriction Enzyme; 5′ cloning site NcoI (not destroyed); 3′ cloning site HindIII (not destroyed)
  Sequencing primers: 5′ pBRrevBam
Gene/Insert 2
  Gene/Insert name: NS3
  Species: Hepatitis C Virus
  Promoter: T7
  Tag / fusion protein: his (N terminal on insert)
  Cloning method: Restriction Enzyme; 5′ cloning site NdeI (not destroyed); 3′ cloning site XhoI (not destroyed)
  Sequencing primers: 5′ none; 3′ T7 terminal
Terms and licenses: Academic/Nonprofit Terms; Industry Terms: Not Available to Industry
Depositor comments: For protein expression, grow in Rosetta cells. 25 degree induction for 14-15 hours with 0.5 mM IPTG
How to cite: pETDuet-1 Hepatitis C Virus NS3/NS4A was a gift from Michael Johnson (Addgene plasmid # 61696 ; http://n2t.net/addgene:61696 ; RRID:Addgene_61696)
