>Addgene plasmid #61696 | pETDuet-1 Hepatitis C Virus NS3/NS4A | depositor partial sequence | sequence record 100630 | NS3
ATGCACCACCATCATCACCATGCACCGATTACCGCGTATTCTCAGCAAACGCGCGGTCTGCTGGGCTGTA
TTATCACGTCCCTGACTGGTCGTGACAAAAACCAGGTGGAAGGCGAAGTGCAGGTCGTTTCTACTGCAAC
CCAGTCCTTCCTGGCCACCTGCGTAAACGGCGTCTGCTGGACCGTTTACCACGGTGCGGGCAGCAAAACC
CTGGCCGCGCCGAAAGGCCCAATTACTCAGATGTATACCAACGTAGATCAGGATCTGGTTGGTTGGCCGA
AACCGCCTGGTGCACGCTCCCTGACCCCGTGTACCTGCGGCTCTTCCGACCTGTATCTGGTCACGCGTCA
TGCGGATGTAATCCCGGTTCGCCGTCGCGGTGACTCCCGTGGTAGCCTGCTGTCTCCGCGTCCTGTTAGC
TACCTGAAAGGCAGCTCCGGCGGTCCGCTGCTGTGCCCGTTTGGCCACGCAGTTGGTATCTTCCGTGCAG
CCGTTTGCACGCGTGGCGTTGCCAAAGCCGTTGATTTCGTTCCGGTGGAATCTATGGAAACCACCATGCG
CTCTCCTGTGTTTACCGATAACAGCTCCCCACCGGCAGTGCCGCAATCTTTCCAGGTTGCGCACCTGCAC
GCACCAACCGGCAGCGGTAAAAGCACCAAAGTGCCGGCGGCCTACGCGGCCCAGGGTTACAAAGTACTGG
TTCTGAATCCGTCCGTTGCAGCGACGCTGGGTTTCGGTGCGTATATGTCCAAAGCTCACGGCATCGACCC
TAACATCCGCACTGGTGTGCGCACCATTACCACCGGCGCACCGGTGACCTATTCCACCTACGGCAAATTC
CTGGCGGATGGTGGTTGCTCCGGTGGCGCATACGATATCATCATTTGCGATGAGTGTCACTCTACTGACA
GCACTACCATCCTGGGTATTGGCACCGTGCTGGATCAGGCGGAAACGGCTGGTGCTCGTCTGGTGGTACT
GGCTACCGCGACTCCGCCGGGTAGCGTTACCGTACCGCACCCGAACATCGAAGAGGTTGCGCTGTCTAAT
ACCGGCGAAATCCCGTTCTATGGCAAGGCCATCCCGATTGAAGCCATTCGCGGCGGTCGCCATCTGATCT
TCTGTCACTCCAAGAAAAAATGTGACGAACTGGCGGCTAAACTGAGCGGTCTGGGTATCAACGCAGTGGC
GTACTACCGTGGTCTGGACGTGTCTGTTATTCCGACCATCGGTGACGTCGTCGTAGTTGCTACGGACGCA
CTGATGACCGGCTACACCGGTGACTTCGACTCTGTGATCGATAGCAACACCTGCGTAACCCAGACTGTGG
ATTTCTCTCTGGACCCGACCTTTACTATCGAAACCACTACTGTGCCGCAGGACGCTGTTAGCCGCTCTCA
ACGTCGTGGCCGTACCGGTCGCGGCCGTCGTGGCATTTACCGTTTTGTCACTCCAGGTGAACGTCCGAGC
GGCATGTTCGACTCCTCTGTTCTGTGCGAGTGCTACGACGCTGGCTGCGCGTGGTACGAACTGACTCCTG
CTGAGACTAGCGTTCGTCTGCGTGCCTACCTGAACACCCCGGGTCTGCCAGTGTGTCAGGACCACCTGGA
ATTCTGGGAATCCGTTTTTACCGGCCTGACTCACATCGATGCGCACTTCCTGTCTCAGACTAAACAAGCT
GGCGATAACTTTCCGTACCTGGTTGCATATCAGGCTACTGTATGTGCTCGTGCGCAGGCACCACCGCCGT
CCTGGGACCAGATGTGGAAATGTCTGATCCGTCTGAAACCGACCCTGCACGGCCCGACCCCGCTGCTGTA
TCGTCTGGGTGCTGTCCAGAACGAGGTTACTCTGACGCATCCTATCACCAAGTACATCATGGCTTGCATG
AGCGCTGACCTGGAGGTTGTTACTTAA
