>Addgene plasmid #61696 | pETDuet-1 Hepatitis C Virus NS3/NS4A | depositor partial sequence | sequence record 100631 | NS4A
ATGGGTAGCACTTGGGTACTGGTAGGTGGTGTGCTGGCTGCGCTGGCGGCTTACTGCCTGACTACGGGTT
CTGTTGTAATCGTAGGTCGCATCATCCTGTCCGGCCGTCCGGCAATTGTCCCAGATCGTGAACTGCTGTA
TCAGGAATTCGATGAAATGGAAGAAGGTAAGAAGAAATAA
