>Addgene plasmid #61696 | pETDuet-1 Hepatitis C Virus NS3/NS4A | addgene partial sequence | sequence record 109237 | pBRrevBam 5'-GGTGATGTCGGCGATATAGG-3'
GCCCGATGCGTCCGGCGTAGAGGATCGAGATCGATCTCGATCCCGCGAAATTAATACGACTCACTATAGG
GGAATTGTGAGCGGATAACAATTCCCCTCTAGAAATAATTTTGTTTAACTTTAAGAAGGAGATATACCAT
GGGTAGCACTTGGGTACTGGTAGGTGGTGTGCTGGCTGCGCTGGCGGCTTACTGCCTGACTACGGGTTCT
GTTGTAATCGTAGGTCGCATCATCCTGTCCGGCCGTCCGGCAATTGTCCCAGATCGTGAACTGCTGTATC
AGGAATTCGATGAAATGGAAGAAGGTAAGAAGAAATAAGCTTGCGGCCGCATAATGCTTAAGTCGAACAG
AAAGTAATCGTATTGTACACGGCCGCATAATCGAAATTAATACGACTCACTATAGGGGAATTGTGAGCGG
ATAACAATTCCCCATCTTAGTATATTAGTTAAGTATAAGAAGGAGATATACATATGCACCACCATCATCA
CCATGCACCGATTACCGCGTATTCTCAGCAAACGCGCGGTCTGCTGGGCTGTATTATCACGTCCCTGACT
GGTCGTGACAAAAACCAGGTGGAAGGCGAAGTGCAGGTCGTTTCTACTGCAACCCAGTCCTTCCTGGCCA
CCTGCGTAAACGGCGTCTGCTGGACCGTTTACCACGGTGCGGGCAGCAAAACCCTGGCCGCGCCGAAAGG
CCCAATTACTCAGATGTATACCAACGTAGATCAGGATCTGGTTGGTTGGCCGAAACCGCCTGGTGCACGC
TCCCTGACCCCGTGTACCTGCGGCTCTTCCGACCTGTATCTGGTCACGCGTCATGCGGATGTAATCCCGG
