>Addgene plasmid #61696 | pETDuet-1 Hepatitis C Virus NS3/NS4A | addgene partial sequence | sequence record 109238 | T7term 5'-GCTAGTTATTGCTCAGCGG-3'
TAGTAGACGAGTCCATGTGCTGGCGTTCAAATTTCGCAGCAGCGGTTTCTTTACCAGACTCGAGTTAAGT
AACAACCTCCAGGTCAGCGCTCATGCAAGCCATGATGTACTTGGTGATAGGATGCGTCAGAGTAACCTCG
TTCTGGACAGCACCCAGACGATACAGCAGCGGGGTCGGGCCGTGCAGGGTCGGTTTCAGACGGATCAGAC
ATTTCCACATCTGGTCCCAGGACGGCGGTGGTGCCTGCGCACGAGCACATACAGTAGCCTGATATGCAAC
CAGGTACGGAAAGTTATCGCCAGCTTGTTTAGTCTGAGACAGGAAGTGCGCATCGATGTGAGTCAGGCCG
GTAAAAACGGATTCCCAGAATTCCAGGTGGTCCTGACACACTGGCAGACCCGGGGTGTTCAGGTAGGCAC
GCAGACGAACGCTAGTCTCAGCAGGAGTCAGTTCGTACCACGCGCAGCCAGCGTCGTAGCACTCGCACAG
AACAGAGGAGTCGAACATGCCGCTCGGACGTTCACCTGGAGTGACAAAACGGTAAATGCCACGACGGCCG
CGACCGGTACGGCCACGACGTTGAGAGCGGCTAACAGCGTCCTGCGGCACAGTAGTGGTTTCGATAGTAA
AGGTCGGGTCCAGAGAGAAATCCACAGTCTGGGTTACGCAGGTGTTGCTATCGATCACAGAGTCGAAGTC
ACCGGTGTAGCCGGTCATCAGTGCGTCCGTAGCAACTACGACGACGTCACCGATGGTCGGAATAACAGAC
ACGTCCAGACCACGGTAGTACGCCACTGCGTTGATACCCAGACCGCTCAGTTTAGCCGCCAGTTCGTCAC
ATTT
